Addgene plasmid #147644: pCIneo-lambdaN-HA-HsSmg7_1-633_U
Purpose: Mammalian Expression of HsSmg7_1-633
Depositing lab: Elisa Izaurralde. Depositing organization: Max Planck Institute for Developmental Biology. Publication: The SMG5-SMG7 heterodimer directly recruits the CCR4-NOT deadenylase complex to mRNAs containing nonsense codons via interaction with POP2. Loh B, Jonas S, Izaurralde E. Genes Dev. 2013 Oct 1;27(19):2125-38. doi: 10.1101/gad.226951.113. PubMed 24115769.
Backbone
  Vector backbone: pCI-neo
  Vector type: Mammalian Expression
Growth in bacteria
  Bacterial resistance: Ampicillin, 100 μg/mL
  Growth temperature: 37°C
  Growth strain: DH5alpha
  Copy number: High Copy
Gene/Insert
  Gene/Insert name: HsSmg7_1-633
  Species: H. sapiens (human)
  Mutation: three silent mutation G216A, T1185C and A1521G compared to the sequence given by NCBI: NM_201568.1 isoform2
  Entrez Gene: SMG7 (a.k.a. C1orf16, EST1C, SGA56M)
  Cloning method: Unknown
Terms and licenses: Academic/Nonprofit Terms; Industry Terms: Not Available to Industry
Depositor comments: Plasmids from this collection were made available to the research community and donated after the lab closed. Please note that the sequence provided by the depositing laboratory may be theoretical/predicted or based on Sanger sequencing results. There may be discrepancies between sequencing results obtained by Addgene and the depositor sequence. If an Addgene verified sequence is not available, please contact before placing your order to request that our lab fully sequence the plasmid.
How to cite: pCIneo-lambdaN-HA-HsSmg7_1-633_U was a gift from Elisa Izaurralde (Addgene plasmid # 147644 ; http://n2t.net/addgene:147644 ; RRID:Addgene_147644)
