[The description below was written by a language model from this plasmid's Addgene catalogue record and pLannotate feature annotations shown in this document.]
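Description:
pCIneo-lambdaN-HA-HsSmg7_1-633_U is a mammalian expression plasmid built on the pCI-neo backbone that encodes an N-terminal portion (residues 1–633) of human SMG7, a factor in nonsense-mediated mRNA decay. It is propagated in E. coli as a high-copy plasmid through a ColE1/pUC-type origin with ampicillin selection (AmpR), and it also carries an f1 origin that permits single-stranded DNA production. For selection in mammalian cells, an SV40 enhancer/early promoter drives a neomycin phosphotransferase (neo) gene followed by a synthetic polyadenylation signal, which allows G418 selection of stable transfectants.

The expression cassette uses the human CMV immediate-early enhancer and promoter followed by the chimeric β-globin/immunoglobulin intron, which generally improves transcript processing and expression, and is terminated by an SV40 poly(A) signal. A T7 promoter upstream and a T3 promoter fragment downstream flank the insert. The open reading frame begins with a short fragment of bacteriophage lambda N protein, the peptide that binds boxB RNA hairpins, followed by an HA epitope (annotated as a partial match to a 3xHA element) and then the SMG7 fragment. The insert carries three silent nucleotide changes relative to the isoform 2 reference.

The lambdaN tag suits the plasmid to tethering assays, in which the fusion protein is directed to a boxB-containing reporter mRNA to test its effect on transcript stability or expression, while the HA tag allows detection or immunoprecipitation. The associated study concerns recruitment of the CCR4-NOT deadenylase complex by the SMG5–SMG7 heterodimer. The sequence is depositor-supplied and may be theoretical.
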