Features (pLannotate 1.2.2; 21 found; start..end, strand, type, name):
    140..517     +  enhancer       CMV enhancer: human cytomegalovirus immediate early enhancer
    518..729     +  promoter       CMV promoter: human cytomegalovirus (CMV) immediate early promoter
    890..1022    +  intron         chimeric intron: chimera between introns from human β-globin and immunoglobulin heavy chain genes
   1067..1085    +  promoter       T7 promoter: promoter for bacteriophage T7 RNA polymerase
   1104..1169    +  CDS            N (fragment): REGN_LAMBD - Experimental evidence at protein level: Swiss-Prot protein existence level 1. Plays a role as a transcriptional antitermination factor that allows the virus to initiate its lytic phase. Activates expression of the delayed viral early genes by modifying host RNA polymerase (RNAP) into a form that is resistant to termination signals. This antitermination function requires the host NusA protein which serves to stabilize the interaction between antitermination protein N and host RNA polymerase. From Escherichia phage lambda (Bacteriophage lambda).
   1194..1220    +  CDS            3xHA (fragment): three tandem HA epitope tags
   1233..3131    +  CDS            SMG7 (fragment): SMG7_HUMAN - Also known as C1orf16, EST1C, KIAA0250. Experimental evidence at protein level: Swiss-Prot protein existence level 1. Plays a role in nonsense-mediated mRNA decay. Recruits UPF1 to cytoplasmic mRNA decay bodies. Together with SMG5 is thought to provide a link to the mRNA degradation machinery involving exonucleolytic pathways, and to serve as an adapter for UPF1 to protein phosphatase 2A (PP2A), thereby triggering UPF1 dephosphorylation. From Homo sapiens (Human).
   3154..3171    -  promoter       T3 promoter (fragment): promoter for bacteriophage T3 RNA polymerase
   3189..3310    -  polyA_signal   SV40 poly(A) signal: SV40 polyadenylation signal
   3333..3401    -  CDS            large T antigen (fragment): large T antigen from SV40 (simian virus 40)
   3425..3492    +  CDS            lacZα (fragment): LacZα fragment of β-galactosidase; lacZ fragment
   3496..3924    +  rep_origin     f1 ori (sequence partly withheld): f1 bacteriophage origin of replication; arrow indicates direction of (+) strand synthesis
   3952..4003    -  misc_feature   bom (fragment): basis of mobility region from pBR322
   4068..4425    +  promoter       SV40 promoter: SV40 enhancer and early promoter
   4476..5267    +  CDS            neo: KKA2_KLEPN - Also known as kan, nptII. Experimental evidence at protein level: Swiss-Prot protein existence level 1. Resistance to kanamycin, neomycin, paromomycin, ribostamycin, butirosin and gentamicin B. From Klebsiella pneumoniae.
   5334..5382    +  polyA_signal   poly(A) signal: synthetic polyadenylation signal
   5402..5456    -  misc_feature   bom (fragment): basis of mobility region from pBR322
   5558..5593    -  CDS            rop (fragment): Rop protein, which maintains plasmids at low copy number; rop
   5688..5792    +  promoter       AmpR promoter: bla
   5793..6653    +  CDS            AmpR: β-lactamase; bla; confers resistance to ampicillin, carbenicillin, and related antibiotics
   6824..7412    +  rep_origin     ori: high-copy-number ColE1/pMB1/pBR322/pUC origin of replication
>Addgene plasmid #147644 | pCIneo-lambdaN-HA-HsSmg7_1-633_U | depositor full sequence | sequence record 290091 | Full Sequence
TCAATATTGGCCATTAGCCATATTATTCATTGGTTATATAGCATAAATCAATATTGGCTATTGGCCATTG
CATACGTTGTATCTATATCATAATATGTACATTTATATTGGCTCATGTCCAATATGACCGCCATGTTGGC
ATTGATTATTGACTAGTTATTAATAGTAATCAATTACGGGGTCATTAGTTCATAGCCCATATATGGAGTT
CCGCGTTACATAACTTACGGTAAATGGCCCGCCTGGCTGACCGCCCAACGACCCCCGCCCATTGACGTCA
ATAATGACGTATGTTCCCATAGTAACGCCAATAGGGACTTTCCATTGACGTCAATGGGTGGAGTATTTAC
GGTAAACTGCCCACTTGGCAGTACATCAAGTGTATCATATGCCAAGTCCGCCCCCTATTGACGTCAATGA
CGGTAAATGGCCCGCCTGGCATTATGCCCAGTACATGACCTTACGGGACTTTCCTACTTGGCAGTACATC
TACGTATTAGTCATCGCTATTACCATGGTGATGCGGTTTTGGCAGTACACCAATGGGCGTGGATAGCGGT
TTGACTCACGGGGATTTCCAAGTCTCCACCCCATTGACGTCAATGGGAGTTTGTTTTGGCACCAAAATCA
ACGGGACTTTCCAAAATGTCGTAACAACTGCGATCGCCCGCCCCGTTGACGCAAATGGGCGGTAGGCGTG
TACGGTGGGAGGTCTATATAAGCAGAGCTCGTTTAGTGAACCGTCAGATCACTAGAAGCTTTATTGCGGT
AGTTTATCACAGTTAAATTGCTAACGCAGTCAGTGCTTCTGACACAACAGTCTCGAACTTAAGCTGCAGT
GACTCTCTTAAGGTAGCCTTGCAGAAGTTGGTCGTGAGGCACTGGGCAGGTAAGTATCAAGGTTACAAGA
CAGGTTTAAGGAGACCAATAGAAACTGGGCTTGTCGAGACAGAGAAGACTCTTGCGTTTCTGATAGGCAC
CTATTGGTCTTACTGACATCCACTTTGCCTTTCTCTCCACAGGTGTCCACTCCCAGTTCAATTACAGCTC
TTAAGGCTAGAGTACTTAATACGACTCACTATAGGCTAGCAATTGCGGCCACCATGGACGCACAAACACG
ACGACGTGAGCGTCGCGCTGAGAAACAAGCTCAATGGAAAGCTGCAAACGGTGGATCTCCTCCACATATG
GCTTACCCATACGATGTTCCAGATTACGCTCCTCCACTCGAGATGAGCCTGCAGAGCGCGCAGTACCTCC
GGCAGGCAGAAGTCCTGAAGGCTGACATGACAGATTCTAAGCTGGGTCCAGCTGAAGTCTGGACATCCAG
GCAGGCTCTGCAGGACCTGTACCAGAAAATGCTAGTTACCGATTTGGAATACGCTTTAGACAAGAAAGTA
GAACAGGATCTCTGGAATCACGCCTTTAAGAATCAGATCACAACACTACAAGGCCAGGCAAAGAATCGAG
CAAATCCGAATCGGAGTGAAGTTCAGGCAAACCTTTCTCTGTTCCTAGAGGCAGCTAGTGGCTTCTATAC
TCAGTTATTACAAGAACTGTGTACAGTATTTAATGTAGATTTACCATGCCGTGTGAAGTCTTCCCAATTG
GGAATTATCAGCAATAAACAGACGCATACCAGCGCCATAGTGAAGCCACAGTCTAGCTCCTGTTCCTATA
TCTGCCAGCACTGCCTCGTCCACCTTGGAGACATTGCTCGATACAGAAACCAGACCAGCCAGGCAGAGTC
CTACTATAGGCATGCAGCTCAGCTTGTCCCCTCCAATGGTCAGCCTTATAATCAGTTGGCTATCTTAGCT
TCTTCCAAAGGAGACCATCTGACCACAATTTTCTACTACTGCAGAAGCATTGCTGTGAAGTTCCCTTTCC
CAGCTGCCTCCACTAATCTGCAAAAAGCACTTTCTAAAGCACTGGAAAGCCGAGATGAGGTGAAAACCAA
GTGGGGTGTTTCTGACTTCATCAAGGCCTTTATTAAATTCCACGGTCATGTGTACCTGAGTAAGAGCTTG
GAAAAGTTGAGCCCTCTTCGAGAGAAATTGGAAGAACAGTTTAAGAGGCTGCTATTCCAAAAAGCTTTCA
ACTCTCAGCAGTTAGTTCATGTCACTGTCATTAACCTGTTTCAACTTCATCACCTTCGTGACTTTAGCAA
TGAAACCGAGCAGCACACTTATAGCCAAGATGAGCAGCTATGTTGGACACAGTTGCTGGCCCTCTTTATG
TCTTTTCTTGGCATCCTGTGCAAGTGTCCTCTACAGAATGAGTCTCAGGAGGAGTCCTACAATGCCTATC
CTCTTCCAGCAGTCAAGGTCTCCATGGACTGGCTAAGACTCAGACCCAGGGTCTTTCAGGAGGCAGTGGT
GGATGAAAGACAGTACATTTGGCCCTGGTTGATTTCCCTTCTGAATAGTTTCCATCCCCATGAAGAGGAC
CTCTCAAGTATTAGTGCGACACCACTTCCAGAGGAGTTTGAATTACAAGGATTTTTGGCATTGAGACCTT
CTTTCAGGAACTTGGATTTTTCCAAAGGTCACCAGGGTATTACAGGGGACAAAGAAGGCCAGCAACGACG
AATACGACAGCAACGCTTGATCTCTATAGGCAAATGGATTGCTGATAATCAGCCAAGGCTGATTCAGTGT
GAAAATGAGGTAGGGAAATTGTTGTTTATCACAGAAATCCCAGAATTAATACTGGAAGACCCCAGTGAAG
CCAAAGAGAACCTCATTCTGCAGGAAACATCTGTGATAGAGTCGCTGGCTGCAGATGGGAGCCCAGGGCT
AAAATCAGTGCTATCTACAAGCCGAAATTTAAGCAACAACTGTGACACAGGAGAGAAGCCAGTGGTTACC
TTCAAAGAAAACATTAAGACACGAGAAGTGAACAGAGACCAAGGAAGAAGTTTTCCTCCCAAAGAGGTAA
AATCCCAGACAGAACTAAGAAAGACTCCAGTGTCTGAAGCCAGAAAAACACCTGTAACTCAAACCCCAAC
TCAAGCAAGTAACTCCCAGTTCATCCCCATTCATCACCCTGGAGCCTTCCCTCCTCTTCCCAGCAGGCCA
GGGTTTCCGCCCCCAACATATGTTATCCCCCCGCCTGTGGCATTTTCTATGTCCCGGGATCCGCGGCCGC
TTCCCTTTAGTGAGGGTTAATGCTTCGAGCAGACATGATAAGATACATTGATGAGTTTGGACAAACCACA
ACTAGAATGCAGTGAAAAAAATGCTTTATTTGTGAAATTTGTGATGCTATTGCTTTATTTGTAACCATTA
TAAGCTGCAATAAACAAGTTAACAACAACAATTGCATTCATTTTATGTTTCAGGTTCAGGGGGAGATGTG
GGAGGTTTTTTAAAGCAAGTAAAACCTCTACAAATGTGGTAAAATCCGATAAGGATCGATCCGGGCTGGC
GTAATAGCGAAGAGGCCCGCACCGATCGCCCTTCCCAACAGTTGCGCAGCCTGAATGGCGAATGG
[124 nt withheld, positions 3496-3619]
C
[91 nt withheld, positions 3621-3711]
A
[49 nt withheld, positions 3713-3761]
CCTTTGACGTTGGAGTCCACGTTCTTT
[37 nt withheld, positions 3789-3825]
ACCCTATCTCGGTCTATTCTTTTGATTTATAAGGGATTTTGCCGATTTCGGCCTATTGGTTAAAAAATGA
GCTGATTTAACAAAAATTTAACGCGAATTTTAACAAAATATTAACGCTTACAATTTCCTGATGCGGTATT
TTCTCCTTACGCATCTGTGCGGTATTTCACACCGCATACGCGGATCTGCGCAGCACCATGGCCTGAAATA
ACCTCTGAAAGAGGAACTTGGTTAGGTACCTTCTGAGGCGGAAAGAACCAGCTGTGGAATGTGTGTCAGT
TAGGGTGTGGAAAGTCCCCAGGCTCCCCAGCAGGCAGAAGTATGCAAAGCATGCATCTCAATTAGTCAGC
AACCAGGTGTGGAAAGTCCCCAGGCTCCCCAGCAGGCAGAAGTATGCAAAGCATGCATCTCAATTAGTCA
GCAACCATAGTCCCGCCCCTAACTCCGCCCATCCCGCCCCTAACTCCGCCCAGTTCCGCCCATTCTCCGC
CCCATGGCTGACTAATTTTTTTTATTTATGCAGAGGCCGAGGCCGCCTCGGCCTCTGAGCTATTCCAGAA
GTAGTGAGGAGGCTTTTTTGGAGGCCTAGGCTTTTGCAAAAAGCTTGATTCTTCTGACACAACAGTCTCG
AACTTAAGGCTAGAGCCACCATGATTGAACAAGATGGATTGCACGCAGGTTCTCCGGCCGCTTGGGTGGA
GAGGCTATTCGGCTATGACTGGGCACAACAGACAATCGGCTGCTCTGATGCCGCCGTGTTCCGGCTGTCA
GCGCAGGGGCGCCCGGTTCTTTTTGTCAAGACCGACCTGTCCGGTGCCCTGAATGAACTGCAGGACGAGG
CAGCGCGGCTATCGTGGCTGGCCACGACGGGCGTTCCTTGCGCAGCTGTGCTCGACGTTGTCACTGAAGC
GGGAAGGGACTGGCTGCTATTGGGCGAAGTGCCGGGGCAGGATCTCCTGTCATCTCACCTTGCTCCTGCC
GAGAAAGTATCCATCATGGCTGATGCAATGCGGCGGCTGCATACGCTTGATCCGGCTACCTGCCCATTCG
ACCACCAAGCGAAACATCGCATCGAGCGAGCACGTACTCGGATGGAAGCCGGTCTTGTCGATCAGGATGA
TCTGGACGAAGAGCATCAGGGGCTCGCGCCAGCCGAACTGTTCGCCAGGCTCAAGGCGCGCATGCCCGAC
GGCGAGGATCTCGTCGTGACCCATGGCGATGCCTGCTTGCCGAATATCATGGTGGAAAATGGCCGCTTTT
CTGGATTCATCGACTGTGGCCGGCTGGGTGTGGCGGACCGCTATCAGGACATAGCGTTGGCTACCCGTGA
TATTGCTGAAGAGCTTGGCGGCGAATGGGCTGACCGCTTCCTCGTGCTTTACGGTATCGCCGCTCCCGAT
TCGCAGCGCATCGCCTTCTATCGCCTTCTTGACGAGTTCTTCTGAGCGGGACTCTGGGGTTCGAAATGAC
CGACCAAGCGACGCCCAACCTGCCATCACGATGGCCGCAATAAAATATCTTTATTTTCATTACATCTGTG
TGTTGGTTTTTTGTGTGAATCGATAGCGATAAGGATCCGCGTATGGTGCACTCTCAGTACAATCTGCTCT
GATGCCGCATAGTTAAGCCAGCCCCGACACCCGCCAACACCCGCTGACGCGCCCTGACGGGCTTGTCTGC
TCCCGGCATCCGCTTACAGACAAGCTGTGACCGTCTCCGGGAGCTGCATGTGTCAGAGGTTTTCACCGTC
ATCACCGAAACGCGCGAGACGAAAGGGCCTCGTGATACGCCTATTTTTATAGGTTAATGTCATGATAATA
ATGGTTTCTTAGACGTCAGGTGGCACTTTTCGGGGAAATGTGCGCGGAACCCCTATTTGTTTATTTTTCT
AAATACATTCAAATATGTATCCGCTCATGAGACAATAACCCTGATAAATGCTTCAATAATATTGAAAAAG
GAAGAGTATGAGTATTCAACATTTCCGTGTCGCCCTTATTCCCTTTTTTGCGGCATTTTGCCTTCCTGTT
TTTGCTCACCCAGAAACGCTGGTGAAAGTAAAAGATGCTGAAGATCAGTTGGGTGCACGAGTGGGTTACA
TCGAACTGGATCTCAACAGCGGTAAGATCCTTGAGAGTTTTCGCCCCGAAGAACGTTTTCCAATGATGAG
CACTTTTAAAGTTCTGCTATGTGGCGCGGTATTATCCCGTATTGACGCCGGGCAAGAGCAACTCGGTCGC
CGCATACACTATTCTCAGAATGACTTGGTTGAGTACTCACCAGTCACAGAAAAGCATCTTACGGATGGCA
TGACAGTAAGAGAATTATGCAGTGCTGCCATAACCATGAGTGATAACACTGCGGCCAACTTACTTCTGAC
AACGATCGGAGGACCGAAGGAGCTAACCGCTTTTTTGCACAACATGGGGGATCATGTAACTCGCCTTGAT
CGTTGGGAACCGGAGCTGAATGAAGCCATACCAAACGACGAGCGTGACACCACGATGCCTGTAGCAATGG
CAACAACGTTGCGCAAACTATTAACTGGCGAACTACTTACTCTAGCTTCCCGGCAACAATTAATAGACTG
GATGGAGGCGGATAAAGTTGCAGGACCACTTCTGCGCTCGGCCCTTCCGGCTGGCTGGTTTATTGCTGAT
AAATCTGGAGCCGGTGAGCGTGGGTCTCGCGGTATCATTGCAGCACTGGGGCCAGATGGTAAGCCCTCCC
GTATCGTAGTTATCTACACGACGGGGAGTCAGGCAACTATGGATGAACGAAATAGACAGATCGCTGAGAT
AGGTGCCTCACTGATTAAGCATTGGTAACTGTCAGACCAAGTTTACTCATATATACTTTAGATTGATTTA
AAACTTCATTTTTAATTTAAAAGGATCTAGGTGAAGATCCTTTTTGATAATCTCATGACCAAAATCCCTT
AACGTGAGTTTTCGTTCCACTGAGCGTCAGACCCCGTAGAAAAGATCAAAGGATCTTCTTGAGATCCTTT
TTTTCTGCGCGTAATCTGCTGCTTGCAAACAAAAAAACCACCGCTACCAGCGGTGGTTTGTTTGCCGGAT
CAAGAGCTACCAACTCTTTTTCCGAAGGTAACTGGCTTCAGCAGAGCGCAGATACCAAATACTGTTCTTC
TAGTGTAGCCGTAGTTAGGCCACCACTTCAAGAACTCTGTAGCACCGCCTACATACCTCGCTCTGCTAAT
CCTGTTACCAGTGGCTGCTGCCAGTGGCGATAAGTCGTGTCTTACCGGGTTGGACTCAAGACGATAGTTA
CCGGATAAGGCGCAGCGGTCGGGCTGAACGGGGGGTTCGTGCACACAGCCCAGCTTGGAGCGAACGACCT
ACACCGAACTGAGATACCTACAGCGTGAGCTATGAGAAAGCGCCACGCTTCCCGAAGGGAGAAAGGCGGA
CAGGTATCCGGTAAGCGGCAGGGTCGGAACAGGAGAGCGCACGAGGGAGCTTCCAGGGGGAAACGCCTGG
TATCTTTATAGTCCTGTCGGGTTTCGCCACCTCTGACTTGAGCGTCGATTTTTGTGATGCTCGTCAGGGG
GGCGGAGCCTATGGAAAAACGCCAGCAACGCGGCCTTTTTACGGTTCCTGGCCTTTTGCTGGCCTTTTGC
TCACATGGCTCGACAGATCT
